Addgene plasmid #163247: A0A0D6UPR3
Purpose: Inducible expression of UniProt identifier A0A0D6UPR3
Depositing lab: Martin Engqvist. Depositing organization: Chalmers University of Technology. Publication: Experimental and computational investigation of enzyme functional annotations uncovers misannotation in the EC 1.1.3.15 enzyme class. Rembeza E, Engqvist MKM. PLoS Comput Biol. 2021 Sep 23;17(9):e1009446. doi: 10.1371/journal.pcbi.1009446. eCollection 2021 Sep. PubMed 34555022.
Backbone
  Vector backbone: pET21a(+)
  Vector type: Bacterial Expression
Growth in bacteria
  Bacterial resistance: Ampicillin, 100 μg/mL
  Growth temperature: 37°C
  Growth strain: DH5alpha
  Copy number: High Copy
Gene/Insert
  Gene/Insert name: A0A0D6UPR3 (alt name: flavoprotein oxidoreductase)
  Species: Streptomyces griseus
  Promoter: T7
  Tag / fusion protein: T7 (N terminal on backbone); 10xHis (C terminal on backbone)
  Cloning method: Unknown
  Sequencing primers: 5′ T7; 3′ T7-term
Terms and licenses: Academic/Nonprofit Terms; Industry Terms: Not Available to Industry
Depositor comments: Insert name is a UniProt identifier
How to cite: A0A0D6UPR3 was a gift from Martin Engqvist (Addgene plasmid # 163247 ; http://n2t.net/addgene:163247 ; RRID:Addgene_163247)
