[The description below was written by a language model from this plasmid's Addgene catalogue record and pLannotate feature annotations shown in this document.]
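Description:
A0A0D6UPR3 is a bacterial expression plasmid built on the pET21a(+) backbone for inducible production of a Streptomyces griseus protein, named by its UniProt identifier and described in the record as a flavoprotein oxidoreductase. It is propagated in E. coli through a ColE1/pMB1-type origin and selected with ampicillin via the β-lactamase gene (AmpR) and its own promoter. The catalogue lists it as high copy, although the feature table also shows the rop gene and the bom region inherited from pBR322, elements normally associated with copy-number restraint and mobilisation. An f1 origin is present for single-stranded DNA production. The short tetracycline-resistance fragments and a predicted E. coli ORF appear to be non-functional pBR322 remnants.

The expression cassette follows the standard pET design: a T7 promoter immediately followed by a lac operator, then the strong T7 gene 10 ribosome binding site, with a T7 terminator downstream. The plasmid-borne lacI gene supplies repressor, so transcription is held off until IPTG or lactose is added, and it requires a host that provides T7 RNA polymerase. The insert itself is not annotated in the feature table, but it presumably occupies the unannotated stretch between the RBS and the C-terminal histidine tag. That tag is listed as 10xHis in the catalogue and detected as 9xHis spanning the sequence origin. The catalogue also records an N-terminal T7 tag on the backbone, which the table does not separately annotate, and a short fragment resembling a T7 gene 10B-derived solubility tag is detected just before the terminator. The His tag allows affinity purification, and the associated publication indicates use in experimental testing of enzyme functional annotations within the EC 1.1.3.15 class.
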