Features (pLannotate 1.2.2; 18 found; start..end, strand, type, name):
     28..77      +  CDS            SET1 (fragment): solubility-enhancement tag derived from T7 phage gene 10B
     85..132     +  terminator     T7 terminator: transcription terminator for bacteriophage T7 RNA polymerase
    169..624     +  rep_origin     f1 ori (sequence partly withheld): f1 bacteriophage origin of replication; arrow indicates direction of (+) strand synthesis
    651..755     +  promoter       AmpR promoter: bla
    756..1616    +  CDS            AmpR: β-lactamase; bla; confers resistance to ampicillin, carbenicillin, and related antibiotics
   1787..2375    +  rep_origin     ori: high-copy-number ColE1/pMB1/pBR322/pUC origin of replication
   2561..2703    -  misc_feature   bom: basis of mobility region from pBR322
   2805..2996    -  CDS            rop: Rop protein, which maintains plasmids at low copy number; rop
   3013..3393    +  CDS            YPB1_ECOLX: Protein predicted: Swiss-Prot protein existence level 4. From Escherichia coli.
   3465..3756    -  CDS            TcR (fragment): tetracycline efflux protein; tet; confers resistance to tetracycline
   3771..3792    -  protein_bind   CAP binding site: CAP binding activates transcription in the presence of cAMP. E. coli catabolite activator protein
   3805..4887    -  CDS            lacI: lac repressor; lacI; The lac repressor binds to the lac operator to inhibit transcription in E. coli. This inhibition can be relieved by adding lactose or isopropyl-β-D-thiogalactopyranoside (IPTG).
   4888..4965    -  promoter       lacI promoter: lacI
   4973..5252    -  CDS            TcR (fragment): tetracycline efflux protein; tet; confers resistance to tetracycline
   5274..5292    +  promoter       T7 promoter: promoter for bacteriophage T7 RNA polymerase
   5293..5317    +  protein_bind   lac operator: The lac repressor binds to the lac operator to inhibit transcription in E. coli. This inhibition can be relieved by adding lactose or isopropyl-β-D-thiogalactopyranoside (IPTG). lac repressor encoded by lacI
   5332..5354    +  RBS            RBS: efficient ribosome binding site from bacteriophage T7 gene 10 (Olins and Rangwala, 1989)
   6634..15      +  CDS            9xHis (across the origin): 9xHis affinity tag
>Addgene plasmid #163247 | A0A0D6UPR3 | depositor full sequence | sequence record 316367 | Full Sequence
CACCACCACCACCACCACTGAGATCCGGCTGCTAACAAAGCCCGAAAGGAAGCTGAGTTGGCTGCTGCCA
CCGCTGAGCAATAACTAGCATAACCCCTTGGGGCCTCTAAACGGGTCTTGAGGGGTTTTTTGCTGAAAGG
AGGAACTATATCCGGATTGGCGAATGGG
[124 nt withheld, positions 169-292]
C
[91 nt withheld, positions 294-384]
A
[49 nt withheld, positions 386-434]
CCTTTGACGTTGGAGTCCACGTTCTTT
[37 nt withheld, positions 462-498]
ACCCTATCTCGGTCTATTCTTTTGATTTATAAGGGATTTTGCCGATTTCGGCCTATTGGTTAAAAAATGA
GCTGATTTAACAAAAATTTAACGCGAATTTTAACAAAATATTAACGTTTACAATTTCAGGTGGCACTTTT
CGGGGAAATGTGCGCGGAACCCCTATTTGTTTATTTTTCTAAATACATTCAAATATGTATCCGCTCATGA
GACAATAACCCTGATAAATGCTTCAATAATATTGAAAAAGGAAGAGTATGAGTATTCAACATTTCCGTGT
CGCCCTTATTCCCTTTTTTGCGGCATTTTGCCTTCCTGTTTTTGCTCACCCAGAAACGCTGGTGAAAGTA
AAAGATGCTGAAGATCAGTTGGGTGCACGAGTGGGTTACATCGAACTGGATCTCAACAGCGGTAAGATCC
TTGAGAGTTTTCGCCCCGAAGAACGTTTTCCAATGATGAGCACTTTTAAAGTTCTGCTATGTGGCGCGGT
ATTATCCCGTATTGACGCCGGGCAAGAGCAACTCGGTCGCCGCATACACTATTCTCAGAATGACTTGGTT
GAGTACTCACCAGTCACAGAAAAGCATCTTACGGATGGCATGACAGTAAGAGAATTATGCAGTGCTGCCA
TAACCATGAGTGATAACACTGCGGCCAACTTACTTCTGACAACGATCGGAGGACCGAAGGAGCTAACCGC
TTTTTTGCACAACATGGGGGATCATGTAACTCGCCTTGATCGTTGGGAACCGGAGCTGAATGAAGCCATA
CCAAACGACGAGCGTGACACCACGATGCCTGCAGCAATGGCAACAACGTTGCGCAAACTATTAACTGGCG
AACTACTTACTCTAGCTTCCCGGCAACAATTAATAGACTGGATGGAGGCGGATAAAGTTGCAGGACCACT
TCTGCGCTCGGCCCTTCCGGCTGGCTGGTTTATTGCTGATAAATCTGGAGCCGGTGAGCGTGGGTCTCGC
GGTATCATTGCAGCACTGGGGCCAGATGGTAAGCCCTCCCGTATCGTAGTTATCTACACGACGGGGAGTC
AGGCAACTATGGATGAACGAAATAGACAGATCGCTGAGATAGGTGCCTCACTGATTAAGCATTGGTAACT
GTCAGACCAAGTTTACTCATATATACTTTAGATTGATTTAAAACTTCATTTTTAATTTAAAAGGATCTAG
GTGAAGATCCTTTTTGATAATCTCATGACCAAAATCCCTTAACGTGAGTTTTCGTTCCACTGAGCGTCAG
ACCCCGTAGAAAAGATCAAAGGATCTTCTTGAGATCCTTTTTTTCTGCGCGTAATCTGCTGCTTGCAAAC
AAAAAAACCACCGCTACCAGCGGTGGTTTGTTTGCCGGATCAAGAGCTACCAACTCTTTTTCCGAAGGTA
ACTGGCTTCAGCAGAGCGCAGATACCAAATACTGTCCTTCTAGTGTAGCCGTAGTTAGGCCACCACTTCA
AGAACTCTGTAGCACCGCCTACATACCTCGCTCTGCTAATCCTGTTACCAGTGGCTGCTGCCAGTGGCGA
TAAGTCGTGTCTTACCGGGTTGGACTCAAGACGATAGTTACCGGATAAGGCGCAGCGGTCGGGCTGAACG
GGGGGTTCGTGCACACAGCCCAGCTTGGAGCGAACGACCTACACCGAACTGAGATACCTACAGCGTGAGC
TATGAGAAAGCGCCACGCTTCCCGAAGGGAGAAAGGCGGACAGGTATCCGGTAAGCGGCAGGGTCGGAAC
AGGAGAGCGCACGAGGGAGCTTCCAGGGGGAAACGCCTGGTATCTTTATAGTCCTGTCGGGTTTCGCCAC
CTCTGACTTGAGCGTCGATTTTTGTGATGCTCGTCAGGGGGGCGGAGCCTATGGAAAAACGCCAGCAACG
CGGCCTTTTTACGGTTCCTGGCCTTTTGCTGGCCTTTTGCTCACATGTTCTTTCCTGCGTTATCCCCTGA
TTCTGTGGATAACCGTATTACCGCCTTTGAGTGAGCTGATACCGCTCGCCGCAGCCGAACGACCGAGCGC
AGCGAGTCAGTGAGCGAGGAAGCGGAAGAGCGCCTGATGCGGTATTTTCTCCTTACGCATCTGTGCGGTA
TTTCACACCGCATATATGGTGCACTCTCAGTACAATCTGCTCTGATGCCGCATAGTTAAGCCAGTATACA
CTCCGCTATCGCTACGTGACTGGGTCATGGCTGCGCCCCGACACCCGCCAACACCCGCTGACGCGCCCTG
ACGGGCTTGTCTGCTCCCGGCATCCGCTTACAGACAAGCTGTGACCGTCTCCGGGAGCTGCATGTGTCAG
AGGTTTTCACCGTCATCACCGAAACGCGCGAGGCAGCTGCGGTAAAGCTCATCAGCGTGGTCGTGAAGCG
ATTCACAGATGTCTGCCTGTTCATCCGCGTCCAGCTCGTTGAGTTTCTCCAGAAGCGTTAATGTCTGGCT
TCTGATAAAGCGGGCCATGTTAAGGGCGGTTTTTTCCTGTTTGGTCACTGATGCCTCCGTGTAAGGGGGA
TTTCTGTTCATGGGGGTAATGATACCGATGAAACGAGAGAGGATGCTCACGATACGGGTTACTGATGATG
AACATGCCCGGTTACTGGAACGTTGTGAGGGTAAACAACTGGCGGTATGGATGCGGCGGGACCAGAGAAA
AATCACTCAGGGTCAATGCCAGCGCTTCGTTAATACAGATGTAGGTGTTCCACAGGGTAGCCAGCAGCAT
CCTGCGATGCAGATCCGGAACATAATGGTGCAGGGCGCTGACTTCCGCGTTTCCAGACTTTACGAAACAC
GGAAACCGAAGACCATTCATGTTGTTGCTCAGGTCGCAGACGTTTTGCAGCAGCAGTCGCTTCACGTTCG
CTCGCGTATCGGTGATTCATTCTGCTAACCAGTAAGGCAACCCCGCCAGCCTAGCCGGGTCCTCAACGAC
AGGAGCACGATCATGCGCACCCGTGGGGCCGCCATGCCGGCGATAATGGCCTGCTTCTCGCCGAAACGTT
TGGTGGCGGGACCAGTGACGAAGGCTTGAGCGAGGGCGTGCAAGATTCCGAATACCGCAAGCGACAGGCC
GATCATCGTCGCGCTCCAGCGAAAGCGGTCCTCGCCGAAAATGACCCAGAGCGCTGCCGGCACCTGTCCT
ACGAGTTGCATGATAAAGAAGACAGTCATAAGTGCGGCGACGATAGTCATGCCCCGCGCCCACCGGAAGG
AGCTGACTGGGTTGAAGGCTCTCAAGGGCATCGGTCGAGATCCCGGTGCCTAATGAGTGAGCTAACTTAC
ATTAATTGCGTTGCGCTCACTGCCCGCTTTCCAGTCGGGAAACCTGTCGTGCCAGCTGCATTAATGAATC
GGCCAACGCGCGGGGAGAGGCGGTTTGCGTATTGGGCGCCAGGGTGGTTTTTCTTTTCACCAGTGAGACG
GGCAACAGCTGATTGCCCTTCACCGCCTGGCCCTGAGAGAGTTGCAGCAAGCGGTCCACGCTGGTTTGCC
CCAGCAGGCGAAAATCCTGTTTGATGGTGGTTAACGGCGGGATATAACATGAGCTGTCTTCGGTATCGTC
GTATCCCACTACCGAGATATCCGCACCAACGCGCAGCCCGGACTCGGTAATGGCGCGCATTGCGCCCAGC
GCCATCTGATCGTTGGCAACCAGCATCGCAGTGGGAACGATGCCCTCATTCAGCATTTGCATGGTTTGTT
GAAAACCGGACATGGCACTCCAGTCGCCTTCCCGTTCCGCTATCGGCTGAATTTGATTGCGAGTGAGATA
TTTATGCCAGCCAGCCAGACGCAGACGCGCCGAGACAGAACTTAATGGGCCCGCTAACAGCGCGATTTGC
TGGTGACCCAATGCGACCAGATGCTCCACGCCCAGTCGCGTACCGTCTTCATGGGAGAAAATAATACTGT
TGATGGGTGTCTGGTCAGAGACATCAAGAAATAACGCCGGAACATTAGTGCAGGCAGCTTCCACAGCAAT
GGCATCCTGGTCATCCAGCGGATAGTTAATGATCAGCCCACTGACGCGTTGCGCGAGAAGATTGTGCACC
GCCGCTTTACAGGCTTCGACGCCGCTTCGTTCTACCATCGACACCACCACGCTGGCACCCAGTTGATCGG
CGCGAGATTTAATCGCCGCGACAATTTGCGACGGCGCGTGCAGGGCCAGACTGGAGGTGGCAACGCCAAT
CAGCAACGACTGTTTGCCCGCCAGTTGTTGTGCCACGCGGTTGGGAATGTAATTCAGCTCCGCCATCGCC
GCTTCCACTTTTTCCCGCGTTTTCGCAGAAACGTGGCTGGCCTGGTTCACCACGCGGGAAACGGTCTGAT
AAGAGACACCGGCATACTCTGCGACATCGTATAACGTTACTGGTTTCACATTCACCACCCTGAATTGACT
CTCTTCCGGGCGCTATCATGCCATACCGCGAAAGGTTTTGCGCCATTCGATGGTGTCCGGGATCTCGACG
CTCTCCCTTATGCGACTCCTGCATTAGGAAGCAGCCCAGTAGTAGGTTGAGGCCGTTGAGCACCGCCGCC
GCAAGGAATGGTGCATGCAAGGAGATGGCGCCCAACAGTCCCCCGGCCACGGGGCCTGCCACCATACCCA
CGCCGAAACAAGCGCTCATGAGCCCGAAGTGGCGAGCCCGATCTTCCCCATCGGTGATGTCGGCGATATA
GGCGCCAGCAACCGCACCTGTGGCGCCGGTGATGCCGGCCACGATGCGTCCGGCGTAGAGGATCGAGATC
TCGATCCCGCGAAATTAATACGACTCACTATAGGGGAATTGTGAGCGGATAACAATTCCCCTCTAGAAAT
AATTTTGTTTAACTTTAAGAAGGAGATATACATATGATGATGACTCACGCAGCATATGATTGCGATGTAC
TTGTTATAGGTGGTGGGATCGTAGGGCTCAGTACTGCCTATGCTCTGACGCGTGCCGCTCCAGGTACTCG
TGTGACTGTTCTTGAGAAGGAAAGAGGACCGGCTAGACACCAGACGGGTAGAAATTCGGGTGTCATTCAT
TCAGGCATATATTACCGTCCTGGTTCACTGAAGGCTCGATATGCTCTGCGTGGTTCCGCTGAGCTCGCCG
ACTTCTGCGCCGAGCACTCCATCGCACATGCCACAACCGGAAAGCTGATTGTAGCAACTGAGAGAAGTGA
ATTGCCTAGATTACATGCCCTTGTACAAAGAGGTAGAGAGCATGGTTTGCCTGTAAGAGAGTTGGGACCT
GCCCAAATTGCCGAGCACGAGCCGGAAGTTCGTGGTTTGGCTGCAATTCGAGTAGGAACTACCGGTGTGT
GTGACTTTACTGCTGTCGCTAGTCGATTCGCAACCGAGGTAACAGCAGCAGGCGGAATCGTGAGATACGG
CGCTGAGGTTACAGCCATCGACCGAAGGCCATGGGGAGTGGCAGTTCGTACTGCAGATGGTTTGGTTGTT
AGGGCTCGAGTTCTGGTTAACTGCGCAGGCCTGCACTGCGATCGTGTTGCTAGACTCGCCGGGGACGACC
CTGGTGTAAGAATAGTGCCCTTTAGAGGAGAGTATTTTGAGCTAGCCCGACCTGAATTGGTGAGAGGTCT
GGTTTACCCCGTCCCGGATCCTGCCTTCCCTTTCTTGGGTGTCCATTTAACTCGTGGCTTTGATGGGTCC
GTTCATGTGGGTCCCAACGCCGTACCCGCTCTTGCTAGAGAAGGATACACCTGGCCCCAGGTTAGACCTG
CCGAGTTATTGAGCACATTGTCATGGCCAGGCACGTGGCGTATCGCTAGAAGACATTGGAGATATGGTGC
CGGGGAAGTTCACAGGTCATTGTCCAGATCCGCCTTCACCCGAGCAGTACAAAGGTTGCTACCCGCTGTT
ACCGAGGACGACTTGTTACCTTCTCCTGCTGGGGTGAGAGCACAAGCAGTTCTTAAAGATGGTACTCTAG
TGGATGACTTTCTGATTCGAGAAGCCCCTCACACTGTGCACGTACTGAACGCTCCATCGCCTGCAGCTAC
AGCTTGCCTACCGATAGGGAGAGAAGTTGCTCGTTTGGCATTACGACGAGCTAGAGGCACCGGATGGAAG
CCACCTGCCGTTGAGAGTGGACATTGTGTGGCTGCTGCTCTAGAACACCACCATCAC
