>Addgene plasmid #163247 | A0A0D6UPR3 | depositor partial sequence | sequence record 316368 | insert gene sequence
ATGATGATGACTCACGCAGCATATGATTGCGATGTACTTGTTATAGGTGGTGGGATCGTAGGGCTCAGTA
CTGCCTATGCTCTGACGCGTGCCGCTCCAGGTACTCGTGTGACTGTTCTTGAGAAGGAAAGAGGACCGGC
TAGACACCAGACGGGTAGAAATTCGGGTGTCATTCATTCAGGCATATATTACCGTCCTGGTTCACTGAAG
GCTCGATATGCTCTGCGTGGTTCCGCTGAGCTCGCCGACTTCTGCGCCGAGCACTCCATCGCACATGCCA
CAACCGGAAAGCTGATTGTAGCAACTGAGAGAAGTGAATTGCCTAGATTACATGCCCTTGTACAAAGAGG
TAGAGAGCATGGTTTGCCTGTAAGAGAGTTGGGACCTGCCCAAATTGCCGAGCACGAGCCGGAAGTTCGT
GGTTTGGCTGCAATTCGAGTAGGAACTACCGGTGTGTGTGACTTTACTGCTGTCGCTAGTCGATTCGCAA
CCGAGGTAACAGCAGCAGGCGGAATCGTGAGATACGGCGCTGAGGTTACAGCCATCGACCGAAGGCCATG
GGGAGTGGCAGTTCGTACTGCAGATGGTTTGGTTGTTAGGGCTCGAGTTCTGGTTAACTGCGCAGGCCTG
CACTGCGATCGTGTTGCTAGACTCGCCGGGGACGACCCTGGTGTAAGAATAGTGCCCTTTAGAGGAGAGT
ATTTTGAGCTAGCCCGACCTGAATTGGTGAGAGGTCTGGTTTACCCCGTCCCGGATCCTGCCTTCCCTTT
CTTGGGTGTCCATTTAACTCGTGGCTTTGATGGGTCCGTTCATGTGGGTCCCAACGCCGTACCCGCTCTT
GCTAGAGAAGGATACACCTGGCCCCAGGTTAGACCTGCCGAGTTATTGAGCACATTGTCATGGCCAGGCA
CGTGGCGTATCGCTAGAAGACATTGGAGATATGGTGCCGGGGAAGTTCACAGGTCATTGTCCAGATCCGC
CTTCACCCGAGCAGTACAAAGGTTGCTACCCGCTGTTACCGAGGACGACTTGTTACCTTCTCCTGCTGGG
GTGAGAGCACAAGCAGTTCTTAAAGATGGTACTCTAGTGGATGACTTTCTGATTCGAGAAGCCCCTCACA
CTGTGCACGTACTGAACGCTCCATCGCCTGCAGCTACAGCTTGCCTACCGATAGGGAGAGAAGTTGCTCG
TTTGGCATTACGACGAGCTAGAGGCACCGGATGGAAGCCACCTGCCGTTGAGAGTGGACATTGTGTGGCT
GCTGCTCTAGAACACCACCATCAC
